Addgene plasmid #31171: pS3aG
Purpose: (Empty Backbone) A Drosophila GFP reporter transgene vector for site-specific integration
Depositing lab: Thomas Williams. Depositing organization: University of Dayton. Publication: The regulation and evolution of a genetic switch controlling sexually dimorphic traits in Drosophila. Williams TM, Selegue JE, Werner T, Gompel N, Kopp A, Carroll SB. Cell. 2008 Aug 22;134(4):610-23. doi: 10.1016/j.cell.2008.06.052. PubMed 18724934.
Backbone
  Vector backbone: N/A
  Backbone size (bp): 10930
  Vector type: Insect Expression
Growth in bacteria
  Bacterial resistance: Ampicillin, 100 μg/mL
  Growth temperature: 37°C
  Growth strain: DH5alpha
  Growth instructions: DH5alpha, standard LB
  Copy number: High Copy
Gene/Insert
  Gene/Insert name: None
  Cloning method: Restriction Enzyme
  Sequencing primers: 5′ CACATGTGCAAGAGAACCCAGTG; 3′ CTGCGCTTGTTTATTTGCTTAGC
Terms and licenses: Academic/Nonprofit Terms; Industry Terms: Not Available to Industry
Depositor comments: 284 bp attB recombination sequence
How to cite: pS3aG was a gift from Thomas Williams (Addgene plasmid # 31171 ; http://n2t.net/addgene:31171 ; RRID:Addgene_31171)
