[The description below was written by a language model from this plasmid's Addgene catalogue record.]
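Description:
pS3aG is an empty-backbone Drosophila reporter transgene vector of about 10.9 kb, catalogued as an insect expression plasmid and designed for site-specific integration into the fly genome. It is maintained in E. coli as a high-copy plasmid under ampicillin selection. The record names no parental backbone and includes no feature table, so the bacterial origin of replication, any fly transformation marker, and the exact layout of the reporter cassette are not stated.

The two defining elements that the record does support are a GFP reporter and a 284 bp attB recombination sequence. An attB site is the plasmid-borne partner for a phage integrase system such as phiC31, in which recombination with a genomic attP landing site inserts the whole plasmid at a defined chromosomal position; the record does not name the integrase. Placing every construct at the same locus avoids the position effects that come with random transposon insertion, so reporter outputs from different constructs can be compared directly. No insert is present as supplied. Candidate sequences are introduced by restriction enzyme cloning, and the promoter driving GFP is not specified in the record.

Given its stated purpose and the associated work on the regulation and evolution of a genetic switch controlling sexually dimorphic traits in Drosophila, the vector is suited to testing cis-regulatory DNA. Putative enhancers or their variants would be cloned next to the GFP reporter, integrated at a common site, and assessed in transgenic flies by the pattern and level of GFP expression.
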