>Addgene plasmid #31171 | pS3aG | addgene partial sequence | sequence record 35937 | Amp-R 5'-ATAATACCGCGCCACATAGC-3'
AACGTTCTTCGGGGCGAAAACTCTCAAGGATCTTACCGCTGTTGAGATCCAGTTCGATGTAACCCACTCG
TGCACCCAACTGATCTTCAGCATCTTTTACTTTCACCAGCGTTTCTGGGTGAGCAAAAACAGGAAGGCAA
AATGCCGCAAAAAAGGGAATAAGGGCGACACGGAAATGTTGAATACTCATACTCTTCCTTTTTCAATATT
ATTGAAGCATTTATCAGGGTTATTGTCTCATGAGCGGATACATATTTGAATGTATTTAGAAAAATAAACA
AATAGGGGTTCCGCGCACATTTCCCCGAAAAGTGCCACCTGACGTCTAAGAAACCATTATTATCATGACA
TTAACCTATAAAAATAGGCGTATCACGAGGCCCTTTCGTCTCGCGCGTTTCGGTGATGACGGTGAAAACC
TCTGACACATGCAGCTCCCGGAGACGGTCACAGCTTGTCTGTAAGCGGATGCCGGGAGCAGACAAGCCCG
TCAGGGCGCGTCAGCGGGTGTTGGCGGGTGTCGGGGCTGGCTTAACTATGCGGCATCAGAGCAGATTGTA
CTGAGAGTGCACCATATGCGGTGTGAAATACCGCACCGAATCGCGCGGAACTAACGACAGTCGCTCCAAG
GTCGTCGAACAAAGGT
