>Addgene plasmid #31171 | pS3aG | addgene partial sequence | sequence record 39519 | S3aG-5 5'-CACATGTGCAAGAGAACCCAGTG-3'
CTCATTCCGTGGACTGAGCCATCGACTCCGCTGCTCAGAATAGATCTGGTCTAGAGCCCGGGCGAATTCG
CCGGCGCGCCGGTACCAAGGCCGGCCAAATTTAAATAACCTGCAGGAAGCGATCGCAACCGCGGAAGCTA
GCGGATCCCTCGAGGAGCGCCGGAGTATAAATAGAGGCGCTTCGTCTACGGAGCGACAATTCAATTCAAA
CAAGCAAAGTGAACACGTCGCTAAGCGAAAGCTAAGCAAATAAACAAGCGCAGCTGAACAAGCTAAACAA
TCTGCAGCCAAGCTGATCCTCTAGGGTACGCGCTAGAGTCGAGAGGCCTGTTTAAACGATCCACCGGTCG
CCACCATGGTGAGCAAGGGCGAGGAGCTGTTCACCGGGGTGGTGCCCATCCTGGTCGAGCTGGACGGCGA
CGTAAACGGCCACAAGTTCAGCGTGTCCGGCGAGGGCGAGGGCGATGCCACCTACGGCAAGCTGACCCTG
AAGTTCATCTGCACCACCGGCAAGCTGCCCGTGCCCTGGCCCACCCTCGTGACCACCCTGACCTACGGCG
TGCAGTGCTTCAGCCGCTACCCCGACCACATGAAGCAGCACGACTTCTTCAAGTCCGCCATGCCCGAAGG
CTACGTCCAGGAGCGCACCATCTTCTTCAAGGACGACGGCAACTACAAGACCCGCGCCGAGGTGAAGTTC
GAGGGCGACACCCTGGTGAACCGCATCGAGCTGAAGGGCATCGACTTCAAGGAGGACGGCAACATCCTGG
GGCACAAGCTGGAGTACAACTACAACAGCCACAACGTCTATATCATGGCCGACAAGCAGAAGAACGGCAT
CAAGGTGAACTTCAAGATCCGCCACAACATCGAGGACGGCAGCGTGCAGCTCGCCGACCACTACCAGCAG
AACACCCCCATCGGCGACGGCCCCGTGCTGCTGCCCGACAACC
