>Addgene plasmid #31171 | pS3aG | addgene partial sequence | sequence record 39520 | S3aG-3 5'-CTGCGCTTGTTTATTTGCTTAGC-3'
CTGTTTGATTGAATTGTCGCTCCGTAGACGAAGCGCCTCTATTTATACTCCGGCGCTCCTCGAGGGATCC
GCTAGCTTCCGCGGTTGCGATCGCTTCCTGCAGGTTATTTAAATTTGGCCGGCCTTGGTACCGGCGCGCC
GGCGAATTCGCCCGGGCTCTAGACCAGATCTATTCTGAGCAGCGGAGTCGATGGCTCAGCTCCACGGCAA
TGGAGGTGGAAAATTTCACTGGGTTCTCTTGCACATGTGCCGGCGGGTGCGGAGGAATTTTCTAATTTAT
TTTTTAGCGTCGCTTCAAGGCTTCTCGTGTTTTGTGTGCTTCACGTTTCAAGTTCGCCAAAGCAAATTGT
TAATGGAAATTCACGCGTTCGGAATTATTGATTTTTCTGCTGACGCGTCGGAGGCTGGCTGAAAACTTTC
TCCATTGACATTCGAATTGTCCAAATTTGACATGAATGGGACGATTAATGGCCAAGGTCGGTGTTCGATT
TGACAGCTCAGCTGGGGATGTCCGCCCCCTTGAAACATTTAAATATGTTTGAAGTTGGCATTTGTTTCAA
ATTTATATCGTACTTTAATGGTTTTGCCAGGAAAATGCTACGTACTTCACTAACGAATAGCGGCATCTGT
GATCAGGAGTCTGGAAGCAATGCAAGGATATATATTTCCAGTTGGATCGGTGAGAACATAATTCATCAGA
TTGGAACAAATAATTGTTTACATTCTACAAACCAGATTTTGCGAAACCACATGTATTTGTCTGCCCTGGA
CACAAACCCACCCCTCTATAACTATGGTAGCGCAGAGCAGGATGCACTGCTTGCAGCGGTCCTTACAGCA
ACACTAGATCTGCTGCAGCCAGATCATCCTGATCGACAAGACCGGCTTCCATCCGAGTACGTGCTCGCTC
GATGCGATGTTCCGCT
